>Addgene plasmid #63919 | pMJ22 | depositor full sequence | sequence record 106679 | pMJ22 sequence 4509 bps
TCGCGCGTTTCGGTGATGACGGTGAAAACCTCTGACACATGCACCTCCCGGAGACGGTCACAGCTTGTCT
GTAAGCGGATGCCGGGAGCAGACAAGCCCGTCAGGGCGCGTCAGCGGGTGTTGGCGGGTGTCGGGGCTGG
CTTAACTATGCGGCATCAGAGCAGATTGTACTGAGAGTGCACCATACCACAGCTTTTCAATTCAATTCAT
CATTTTTTTTTTATTCTTTTTTTTGATTTCGGTTTCTTTGAAATTTTTTTGATTCGGTAATCTCCGAACA
GAAGGAAGAACGAAGGAAGGAGCACAGACTTAGATTGGTATATATACGCATACCATAAAGCACAGCTCCA
TAGCTTCAAAATGTTTCTACTCCTTTTTTACTCTTCCAGATTTTCTCGGACTCCGCGCATCGCCGTACCA
CTTCAAAACACCCAAGCACAGCATACTAAATTTCCCCTCTTTCTTCCTCTAGGGTGTCGTTAATTACCCG
TACTAAAGGTTTGGAAAAGAAAAAAGAGACCGCCTCGTTTCTTTTTCTTCGTCGAAAAAGGCAATAAAAA
TTTTTATCACGTTTCTTTTTCTTGAAAATTTTTTTTTTGATTTTTTTCTCTTTCGATGACCTCCCATTGA
TATTTAAGTTAATAAACGGTCTTCAATTTCTCAAGTTTCAGTTTCATTTTTCTTGTTCTATTACAACTTT
TTTTACTTCTTGCTCATTAGAAAGAAAGCATAGCAATCTAATCTAAGTTTTGGATCTAAAATGGGCACCA
CTCTTGACGACACGGCTTACCGATACCGCACCAGTGTCCCGGGGGACGCCGAGGCCATCGAGGCACTGGA
TGGGTCCTTCACCACCGACACCGTCTTCCGCGTCACCGCCACCGGGGACGGCTTCACCCTGCGGGAGGTG
CCGGTGGACCCGCCCCTGACCAAGGTGTTCCCCGACGACGAATCGGACGACGAATCGGACGACGGGGAGG
ACGGCGACCCTGACTCCCGGACGTTCGTCGCGTACGGGGACGACGGCGACCTGGCGGGCTTCGTGGTCGT
CTCGTACTCCGGCTGGAACCGCCGGCTGACCGTCGAGGACATCGAGGTCGCCCCGGAGCACCGGGGGCAC
GGGGTCGGGCGCGCGTTGATGGGGCTCGCGACGGAGTTCGCCCGCGAGCTGGGCGCCGGGCACCTCTGGC
TGGAGGTCACCAACGTCAACGCACCGGCGATCCACGCGTACCGGCGGATGGGGTTCACCCTCTGCGGCCT
GGACACCGCCCTGTACGACGGCACCGCCTCGGACGGCGAGCAGGCGCTCTACATGAGCATGCCCTGCCCC
TAAGTCGAGTCATGTAATTAGTTATGTCACGCTTACATTCACGCCCTCCCCCCACATCCGCTCTAACCGA
AAAGGAAGGAGTTAGACAACCTGAAGTCTAGGTCCCTATTTATTTTTTTATAGTTATGTTAGTATTAAGA
ACGTTATTTATATTTCAAATTTTTCTTTTTTTTCTGTACAGACGCGTGTACGCATGTAACATTATACTGA
AAACCTTGCTTGAGAAGGTTTTGGGACGCTCGAAGGCTTTAATTTGCGGCCGGTACCGGGCCCCCCCTCG
AGGTCGACGGTATCGATAAGCTTGATATCGAATTCCTGCAGCCCGGGGGATCCACTAGTTCTAGAGCGGC
CGCCACCGCGGTGGAGCTCCAGCTTTTGTTCCCTTTAGTGAGGGTTAATTGCGCGCTTGGCGTAATCATG
GTCATAGCTGTTTCCTGTGTGAAATTGTTATCCGCTCACAATTCCACACAACATACGAGCCGGAAGCATA
AAGTGTAAAGCCTGGGGTGCCTAATGAGTGAGCTAACTCACATTAATTGCGTTGCGCTCACTGCCCGCTT
TCCAGTCGGGAAACCTGTCGTGCCAGCTGCATTAATGAATCGGCCAACGCGCGGGGAGAGGCGGTTTGCG
TATTGGGCGCTCTTCCGCTTCCTCGCTCACTGACTCGCTGCGCTCGGTCGTTCGGCTGCGGCGAGCGGTA
TCAGCTCACTCAAAGGCGGTAATACGGTTATCCACAGAATCAGGGGATAACGCAGGAAAGAACATGTGAG
CAAAAGGCCAGCAAAAGGCCAGGAACCGTAAAAAGGCCGCGTTGCTGGCGTTTTTCCATAGGCTCCGCCC
CCCTGACGAGCATCACAAAAATCGACGCTCAAGTCAGAGGTGGCGAAACCCGACAGGACTATAAAGATAC
CAGGCGTTTCCCCCTGGAAGCTCCCTCGTGCGCTCTCCTGTTCCGACCCTGCCGCTTACCGGATACCTGT
CCGCCTTTCTCCCTTCGGGAAGCGTGGCGCTTTCTCATAGCTCACGCTGTAGGTATCTCAGTTCGGTGTA
GGTCGTTCGCTCCAAGCTGGGCTGTGTGCACGAACCCCCCGTTCAGCCCGACCGCTGCGCCTTATCCGGT
AACTATCGTCTTGAGTCCAACCCGGTAAGACACGACTTATCGCCACTGGCAGCAGCCACTGGTAACAGGA
TTAGCAGAGCGAGGTATGTAGGCGGTGCTACAGAGTTCTTGAAGTGGTGGCCTAACTACGGCTACACTAG
AAGGACAGTATTTGGTATCTGCGCTCTGCTGAAGCCAGTTACCTTCGGAAAAAGAGTTGGTAGCTCTTGA
TCCGGCAAACAAACCACCGCTGGTAGCGGTGGTTTTTTTGTTTGCAAGCAGCAGATTACGCGCAGAAAAA
AAGGATCTCAAGAAGATCCTTTGATCTTTTCTACGGGGTCTGACGCTCAGTGGAACGAAAACTCACGTTA
AGGGATTTTGGTCATGAGATTATCAAAAAGGATCTTCACCTAGATCCTTTTAAATTAAAAATGAAGTTTT
AAATCAATCTAAAGTATATATGAGTAAACTTGGTCTGACAGTTACCAATGCTTAATCAGTGAGGCACCTA
TCTCAGCGATCTGTCTATTTCGTTCATCCATAGTTGCCTGACTCCCCGTCGTGTAGATAACTACGATACG
GGAGGGCTTACCATCTGGCCCCAGTGCTGCAATGATACCGCGAGACCCACGCTCACCGGCTCCAGATTTA
TCAGCAATAAACCAGCCAGCCGGAAGGGCCGAGCGCAGAAGTGGTCCTGCAACTTTATCCGCCTCCATCC
AGTCTATTAATTGTTGCCGGGAAGCTAGAGTAAGTAGTTCGCCAGTTAATAGTTTGCGCAACGTTGTTGC
CATTGCTACAGGCATCGTGGTGTCACGCTCGTCGTTTGGTATGGCTTCATTCAGCTCCGGTTCCCAACGA
TCAAGGCGAGTTACATGATCCCCCATGTTGTGCAAAAAAGCGGTTAGCTCCTTCGGTCCTCCGATCGTTG
TCAGAAGTAAGTTGGCCGCAGTGTTATCACTCATGGTTATGGCAGCACTGCATAATTCTCTTACTGTCAT
GCCATCCGTAAGATGCTTTTCTGTGACTGGTGAGTACTCAACCAAGTCATTCTGAGAATAGTGTATGCGG
CGACCGAGTTGCTCTTGCCCGGCGTCAATACGGGATAATACCGCGCCACATAGCAGAACTTTAAAAGTGC
TCATCATTGGAAAACGTTCTTCGGGGCGAAAACTCTCAAGGATCTTACCGCTGTTGAGATCCAGTTCGAT
GTAACCCACTCGTGCACCCAACTGATCTTCAGCATCTTTTACTTTCACCAGCGTTTCTGGGTGAGCAAAA
ACAGGAAGGCAAAATGCCGCAAAAAAGGGAATAAGGGCGACACGGAAATGTTGAATACTCATACTCTTCC
TTTTTCAATATTATTGAAGCATTTATCAGGGTTATTGTCTCATGAGCGGATACATATTTGAATGTGGGGA
TCTCTAATGATGCAATTTTTGTTTTGTACACTAAGATTCTATTTCGGAACTCTTACCCATGTCATTATTT
ACTTTATTTTCATTATTGTAATTTTTTAAGCTTTTATTATGAATTATTTAAATACAATTCTTTTTGATCA
TGTGACAGACATCACTGAAAGATGTGCTCTGCGTTATTAGTCAGATTGAAATATACATTTTCATGTAGAT
ATGATGTTCTTACTTTAAATGTTGTTCCATTTGCTAGCTTAAATAGACGATATTATAAATTTAAGTATTC
ACTAAAAATCTGACCCATTAATGTTAGAATTAGTATTATTTTTTGTGATATTACATTTTTATATTTTGGA
TTTCAACCAATGCTCTGCGATATGATTCAACAGAATAATATGTACAAGCTACTTTAATTCATATATACTA
ATAGATTCACAGATCCAGTACGACTGCAAGAATTTACGTTTTGTTTGAAATGGTAGTAGCTACACTAAAT
TAACAATGATCGATTAATCCACATCCACAGTGTGTAATCATCCTAATGAAAACAAGAATAACTACAAAAA
TGAATATAAACTTTTTGCATGTTAGTCTAACCTGCTAAGAAACCATTATTATCATGACATTAACCTATAA
AAATAGGCGTATCACGAGGCCCTTTCGTC
Features (pLannotate 1.2.2; 15 found; start..end, strand, type, name):
    137..186     +  misc_feature   bom (fragment): basis of mobility region from pBR322
    196..332     +  promoter       URA3 promoter (fragment): S. cerevisiae URA3
    349..747     +  promoter       TEF1 promoter: S. cerevisiae TEF1; promoter for EF-1α
    767..1331    +  CDS            NrsR (fragment): nourseothricin acetyltransferase; Streptomyces noursei nat1; confers resistance to nourseothricin
   1340..1587    +  terminator     CYC1 terminator: S. cerevisiae CYC1; transcription terminator for CYC1
   1592..1699    -  misc_feature   MCS: pBluescript multiple cloning site
   1712..1730    -  promoter       T3 promoter: promoter for bacteriophage T3 RNA polymerase
   1775..1791    -  protein_bind   lac operator: The lac repressor binds to the lac operator to inhibit transcription in E. coli. This inhibition can be relieved by adding lactose or isopropyl-β-D-thiogalactopyranoside (IPTG). lac repressor encoded by lacI
   1799..1829    -  promoter       lac promoter: promoter for the E. coli lac operon
   1844..1865    -  protein_bind   CAP binding site: CAP binding activates transcription in the presence of cAMP. E. coli catabolite activator protein
   1878..1970    -  CDS            lacI (fragment): lac repressor; lacI; The lac repressor binds to the lac operator to inhibit transcription in E. coli. This inhibition can be relieved by adding lactose or isopropyl-β-D-thiogalactopyranoside (IPTG).
   2153..2741    -  rep_origin     ori: high-copy-number ColE1/pMB1/pBR322/pUC origin of replication
   2912..3772    -  CDS            AmpR: β-lactamase; bla; confers resistance to ampicillin, carbenicillin, and related antibiotics
   3773..3844    -  promoter       AmpR promoter: bla
   4509..35      +  CDS            rop (fragment) (across the origin): Rop protein, which maintains plasmids at low copy number; rop
