[The description below was written by a language model from this plasmid's Addgene catalogue record and pLannotate feature annotations shown in this document.]
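Description:
pMJ22 is an empty yeast expression backbone derived from pGRB2.0 by insertion of a NATMX cassette. The record calls it the "initial replicative vector", and the associated publication title places it in a set of plasmids built for C-terminal fusions with fluorescent proteins and epitope tags in Candida glabrata. It carries no gene of interest, and the catalogue's "tag" entry of NATMX refers to the selection cassette rather than to a fusion partner. In E. coli the plasmid is maintained as a high-copy replicon through a ColE1/pUC-type origin and is selected with ampicillin via the β-lactamase gene and its native promoter.

The yeast-selectable module consists of the S. cerevisiae TEF1 promoter driving the Streptomyces noursei nourseothricin acetyltransferase gene, followed by a CYC1 terminator, which gives dominant drug selection without relying on an auxotrophic host. A short URA3 promoter fragment sits just upstream, possibly a remnant of a marker in the parental backbone, though the record does not say so. Immediately downstream lies a pBluescript-type multiple cloning site flanked by a T3 promoter and lac promoter/operator elements, providing the entry point for inserts. Small bom, rop and lacI fragments are vector remnants.

Although the plasmid is described as replicative, the automated annotation does not identify a yeast centromere or autonomously replicating sequence. An unannotated stretch between the AmpR promoter and the end of the sequence could hold such elements, but this is not confirmed. The deposited sequence is 4,509 nt, shorter than the 4,910 bp listed for the backbone, a discrepancy the record does not explain.
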