Addgene plasmid #63919: pMJ22
Purpose: (Empty Backbone) Initial replicative vector
Depositing lab: Irene Castano Navarro. Depositing organization: Instituto Potosino de Investigacion Cientifica y Tecnologica. Publication: Expression vectors for C-terminal fusions with fluorescent proteins and epitope tags in Candida glabrata. Yanez-Carrillo P, Orta-Zavalza E, Gutierrez-Escobedo G, Patron-Soberano A, De Las Penas A, Castano I. Fungal Genet Biol. 2015 May 15. pii: S1087-1845(15)00087-0. doi: 10.1016/j.fgb.2015.04.020. PubMed 25986172.
Backbone
  Vector backbone: pGRB2.0
  Backbone manufacturer: Zordan, et al, 2013
  Backbone size (bp): 4910
  Modifications to backbone: Cloning of NATMX casete
  Vector type: Yeast Expression
  Selectable markers: Nourseothricin
  Tag / fusion protein: NATMX
Growth in bacteria
  Bacterial resistance: Ampicillin, 100 μg/mL
  Growth temperature: 30°C
  Growth strain: DH10B
  Copy number: High Copy
Terms and licenses: Academic/Nonprofit Terms; Industry Terms: Not Available to Industry
How to cite: pMJ22 was a gift from Irene Castano Navarro (Addgene plasmid # 63919 ; http://n2t.net/addgene:63919 ; RRID:Addgene_63919)
