>Addgene plasmid #63919 | pMJ22 | addgene partial sequence | sequence record 117825 | TEF_seq 5'-ggtcttcaatttctcaagtttc-3'
CTAAAATGGGCACCACTCTTGACGACACGGCTTACCGATACCGCACCAGTGTCCCGGGGGACGCCGAGGC
CATCGAGGCACTGGATGGGTCCTTCACCACCGACACCGTCTTCCGCGTCACCGCCACCGGGGACGGCTTC
ACCCTGCGGGAGGTGCCGGTGGACCCGCCCCTGACCAAGGTGTTCCCCGACGACGAATCGGACGACGAAT
CGGACGACGGGGAGGACGGCGACCCTGACTCCCGGACGTTCGTCGCGTACGGGGACGACGGCGACCTGGC
GGGCTTCGTGGTCGTCTCGTACTCCGGCTGGAACCGCCGGCTGACCGTCGAGGACATCGAGGTCGCCCCG
GAGCACCGGGGGCACGGGGTCGGGCGCGCGTTGATGGGGCTCGCGACGGAGTTCGCCCGCGAGCTGGGCG
CCGGGCACCTCTGGCTGGAGGTCACCAACGTCAACGCACCGGCGATCCACGCGTACCGGCGGATGGGGTT
CACCCTCTGCGGCCTGGACACCGCCCTGTACGACGGCACCGCCTCGGACGGCGAGCAGGCGCTCTACATG
AGCATGCCCTGCCCCTAAGTCGAGTCATGTAATTAGTTATGTCACGCTTACATTCACGCCCTCCC
