>Addgene plasmid #63919 | pMJ22 | addgene partial sequence | sequence record 117881 | MoCloF 5'-agcgaggaagcggaagagcg-3'
TGCAGCTGGCACGACAGGTTTCCCGACTGGAAAGCGGGCAGTGAGCGCAACGCAATTAATGTGAGTTAGC
TCACTCATTAGGCACCCCAGGCTTTACACTTTATGCTTCCGGCTCGTATGTTGTGTGGAATTGTGAGCGG
ATAACAATTTCACACAGGAAACAGCTATGACCATGATTACGCCAAGCGCGCAATTAACCCTCACTAAAGG
GAACAAAAGCTGGAGCTCCACCGCGGTGGCGGCCGCTCTAGAACTAGTGGATCCCCCGGGCTGCAGGAAT
TCGATATCAAGCTTATCGATACCGTCGACCTCGAGGGGGGGCCCGGTACCGGCCGCAAATTAAAGCCTTC
GAGCGTCCCAAAACCTTCTCAAGCAAGGTTTTCAGTATAATGTTACATGCGTACACGCGTCTGTACAGAA
AAAAAAGAAAAATTTGAAATATAAATAACGTTCTTAATACTAACATAACTATAAAAAAATAAATAGGGAC
CTAGACTTCAGGTTGTCTAACTCCTTCCTTTTCGGTTAGAGCGGATGTGGGGGGAGGGCGTGAATGTAAG
CGTGACATAACTAATTACATGACTCGACTTAGGGGCAGGGCATGCTCATGTAGAGCGCCTGCTCGCCGTC
CGAGGCGGTGCCGTCGTACAGGGCGGTGT
